Addgene plasmid #160353: pAG364-greenFAST
Purpose: expresses greenFAST in mammalian cells
Depositing lab: Arnaud Gautier. Depositing organization: Sorbonne Université. Publication: Orthogonal fluorescent chemogenetic reporters for multicolor imaging. Tebo AG, Moeyaert B, Thauvin M, Carlon-Andres I, Boken D, Volovitch M, Padilla-Parra S, Dedecker P, Vriz S, Gautier A. Nat Chem Biol. 2020 Aug 10. pii: 10.1038/s41589-020-0611-0. doi: 10.1038/s41589-020-0611-0. PubMed 32778846.
Backbone
  Vector backbone: pIRES
  Vector type: Mammalian Expression
  Selectable markers: Neomycin (select with G418)
Growth in bacteria
  Bacterial resistance: Kanamycin, 50 μg/mL
  Growth temperature: 37°C
  Growth strain: DH5alpha
  Copy number: High Copy
Gene/Insert
  Gene/Insert name: greenFAST
  Species: Synthetic
Terms and licenses: Academic/Nonprofit Terms; Industry Terms: Not Available to Industry
How to cite: pAG364-greenFAST was a gift from Arnaud Gautier (Addgene plasmid # 160353 ; http://n2t.net/addgene:160353 ; RRID:Addgene_160353)
