[The description below was written by a language model from this plasmid's Addgene catalogue record and pLannotate feature annotations shown in this document.]
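Description:
pAG364-greenFAST is a 4,371-bp mammalian expression plasmid that produces greenFAST, a synthetic chemogenetic fluorescent reporter. The catalogue lists pIRES as the backbone, but neither annotated sequence record shows an IRES element, so the construct appears to be a simple monocistronic expression vector. It is maintained in E. coli at high copy through a ColE1/pUC-type origin and also carries an f1 phage origin. A single Tn5 NeoR/KanR gene serves as a dual marker. The bacterial bla-type promoter drives it for kanamycin selection, and the adjacent SV40 enhancer/early promoter drives it for G418 selection in mammalian cells, with an HSV TK polyadenylation signal terminating the cassette. The short ble and bGH poly(A) fragments annotated nearby look like backbone remnants rather than functional parts.

The payload is driven by the human CMV immediate early enhancer and promoter. The 375-bp open reading frame is labelled Y-FAST by the annotation software, consistent with greenFAST being a variant of that small tag derived from photoactive yellow protein. FAST-type tags are not fluorescent by themselves. They light up when they bind a cell-permeant fluorogenic ligand added to the medium. The coding sequence is followed by a Myc epitope tag, which allows antibody detection, and the transcript ends at an SV40 polyadenylation signal. A short SV40 large T antigen fragment annotated just upstream of this signal is probably part of the SV40 terminator region. No localisation signal or fusion partner is annotated. The depositor and sequencing-derived records match in length and feature order, differing only in their start coordinate. The plasmid is intended for greenFAST expression in mammalian cells, in the context of multicolour imaging with orthogonal fluorogenic reporters.
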