Features (pLannotate 1.2.2; 15 found; start..end, strand, type, name):
     61..364     +  enhancer       CMV enhancer: human cytomegalovirus immediate early enhancer
    365..568     +  promoter       CMV promoter: human cytomegalovirus (CMV) immediate early promoter
    591..614     +  misc_feature   MCS (fragment): multiple cloning site
    621..995     +  CDS            Y-FAST: small protein tag, derived from photoactive yellow protein, that allows in vivo fluorescent labeling by addition of a cell-permeant fluorogen (Plamont et al., 2016)
   1005..1031    +  CDS            Myc (fragment): Myc (human c-Myc proto-oncogene) epitope tag
   1053..1136    +  CDS            large T antigen (fragment): large T antigen from SV40 (simian virus 40)
   1159..1280    +  polyA_signal   SV40 poly(A) signal: SV40 polyadenylation signal
   1314..1742    -  rep_origin     f1 ori (sequence partly withheld): f1 bacteriophage origin of replication; arrow indicates direction of (+) strand synthesis
   1769..1873    +  promoter       AmpR promoter: bla
   1875..2232    +  promoter       SV40 promoter: SV40 enhancer and early promoter
   2267..3061    +  CDS            NeoR/KanR: aminoglycoside phosphotransferase from Tn5; aph(3')-II (or nptII); confers resistance to neomycin, kanamycin, and G418 (Geneticin®)
   3082..3234    +  CDS            ble (fragment): BLE_KLEPN - Experimental evidence at protein level: Swiss-Prot protein existence level 1. Binding protein with a strong affinity to the bleomycin family of antibiotics. Binds to CL990; an antimitotic-antibiotic compound. From Klebsiella pneumoniae.
   3293..3340    +  polyA_signal   HSV TK poly(A) signal: herpes simplex virus thymidine kinase polyadenylation signal (Cole and Stacy, 1985)
   3431..3447    -  polyA_signal   bGH poly(A) signal (fragment): bovine growth hormone polyadenylation signal
   3669..4257    +  rep_origin     ori: high-copy-number ColE1/pMB1/pBR322/pUC origin of replication
>Addgene plasmid #160353 | pAG364-greenFAST | depositor full sequence | sequence record 310493 | pAG364-greenFAST sequence 4371 bps
TAGTTATTAATAGTAATCAATTACGGGGTCATTAGTTCATAGCCCATATATGGAGTTCCGCGTTACATAA
CTTACGGTAAATGGCCCGCCTGGCTGACCGCCCAACGACCCCCGCCCATTGACGTCAATAATGACGTATG
TTCCCATAGTAACGCCAATAGGGACTTTCCATTGACGTCAATGGGTGGAGTATTTACGGTAAACTGCCCA
CTTGGCAGTACATCAAGTGTATCATATGCCAAGTACGCCCCCTATTGACGTCAATGACGGTAAATGGCCC
GCCTGGCATTATGCCCAGTACATGACCTTATGGGACTTTCCTACTTGGCAGTACATCTACGTATTAGTCA
TCGCTATTACCATGGTGATGCGGTTTTGGCAGTACATCAATGGGCGTGGATAGCGGTTTGACTCACGGGG
ATTTCCAAGTCTCCACCCCATTGACGTCAATGGGAGTTTGTTTTGGCACCAAAATCAACGGGACTTTCCA
AAATGTCGTAACAACTCCGCCCCATTGACGCAAATGGGCGGTAGGCGTGTACGGTGGGAGGTCTATATAA
GCAGAGCTGGTTTAGTGAACCGTCAGATCCGCTAGCGCTACCGGACTCAGATCTGCCACCATGGAGCATG
TTGCCTTTGGCAGTGAGGACATCGAGAACACTCTGGCCAAAATGGACGACGAACAACTGGATGGGTTGGC
CTTTGGCGCAATTCAGCTCGATGGTGACGGGAATATCCTGCAGTACAATGCTGCTGAAGGAGACATCACA
GGCAGAGATCCCAAACAGGTGATTGGGAAGAACTTCTTCAAGGATGTTGCAACTGGAACGGATTCTCCCG
AGTTTTACCGCAAATTCAAGGAAGGCGTAGCGTCAGGGAATCTGAACACCATGTTCGAATGGATGATACC
GACAAGCAGGGGACCAACCAAGGTCAAGGTGCACATGAAGAAAGCCCTTTCCGGTGACAGCTATTGGGTC
TTTGTGAAACGGGTGGGATCCGAACAAAAGCTTATTTCTGAAGAGGACTTGTAATAGGCGGCCGCGACTC
TAGATCATAATCAGCCATACCACATTTGTAGAGGTTTTACTTGCTTTAAAAAACCTCCCACACCTCCCCC
TGAACCTGAAACATAAAATGAATGCAATTGTTGTTGTTAACTTGTTTATTGCAGCTTATAATGGTTACAA
ATAAAGCAATAGCATCACAAATTTCACAAATAAAGCATTTTTTTCACTGCATTCTAGTTGTGGTTTGTCC
AAACTCATCAATGTATCTTAAGGCGTAAATTGTAAGCGTTAATATTTTGTTAAAATTCGCGTTAAATTTT
TGTTAAATCAGCTCATTTTTTAACCAATAGGCCGAAATCGGCAAAATCCCTTATAAATCAAAAGAATAGA
CCGAGATAGGGT
[37 nt withheld, positions 1413-1449]
AAAGAACGTGGACTCCAACGTCAAAGG
[49 nt withheld, positions 1477-1525]
T
[91 nt withheld, positions 1527-1617]
G
[124 nt withheld, positions 1619-1742]
CAGGTGGCACTTTTCGGGGAAATGTGCGCGGAACCCCTATTTGTTTATTTTTCTAAATACATTCAAATAT
GTATCCGCTCATGAGACAATAACCCTGATAAATGCTTCAATAATATTGAAAAAGGAAGAGTCCTGAGGCG
GAAAGAACCAGCTGTGGAATGTGTGTCAGTTAGGGTGTGGAAAGTCCCCAGGCTCCCCAGCAGGCAGAAG
TATGCAAAGCATGCATCTCAATTAGTCAGCAACCAGGTGTGGAAAGTCCCCAGGCTCCCCAGCAGGCAGA
AGTATGCAAAGCATGCATCTCAATTAGTCAGCAACCATAGTCCCGCCCCTAACTCCGCCCATCCCGCCCC
TAACTCCGCCCAGTTCCGCCCATTCTCCGCCCCATGGCTGACTAATTTTTTTTATTTATGCAGAGGCCGA
GGCCGCCTCGGCCTCTGAGCTATTCCAGAAGTAGTGAGGAGGCTTTTTTGGAGGCCTAGGCTTTTGCAAA
GATCGATCAAGAGACAGGATGAGGATCGTTTCGCATGATTGAACAAGATGGATTGCACGCAGGTTCTCCG
GCCGCTTGGGTGGAGAGGCTATTCGGCTATGACTGGGCACAACAGACAATCGGCTGCTCTGATGCCGCCG
TGTTCCGGCTGTCAGCGCAGGGGCGCCCGGTTCTTTTTGTCAAGACCGACCTGTCCGGTGCCCTGAATGA
ACTGCAAGACGAGGCAGCGCGGCTATCGTGGCTGGCCACGACGGGCGTTCCTTGCGCAGCTGTGCTCGAC
GTTGTCACTGAAGCGGGAAGGGACTGGCTGCTATTGGGCGAAGTGCCGGGGCAGGATCTCCTGTCATCTC
ACCTTGCTCCTGCCGAGAAAGTATCCATCATGGCTGATGCAATGCGGCGGCTGCATACGCTTGATCCGGC
TACCTGCCCATTCGACCACCAAGCGAAACATCGCATCGAGCGAGCACGTACTCGGATGGAAGCCGGTCTT
GTCGATCAGGATGATCTGGACGAAGAGCATCAGGGGCTCGCGCCAGCCGAACTGTTCGCCAGGCTCAAGG
CGAGCATGCCCGACGGCGAGGATCTCGTCGTGACCCATGGCGATGCCTGCTTGCCGAATATCATGGTGGA
AAATGGCCGCTTTTCTGGATTCATCGACTGTGGCCGGCTGGGTGTGGCGGACCGCTATCAGGACATAGCG
TTGGCTACCCGTGATATTGCTGAAGAGCTTGGCGGCGAATGGGCTGACCGCTTCCTCGTGCTTTACGGTA
TCGCCGCTCCCGATTCGCAGCGCATCGCCTTCTATCGCCTTCTTGACGAGTTCTTCTGAGCGGGACTCTG
GGGTTCGAAATGACCGACCAAGCGACGCCCAACCTGCCATCACGAGATTTCGATTCCACCGCCGCCTTCT
ATGAAAGGTTGGGCTTCGGAATCGTTTTCCGGGACGCCGGCTGGATGATCCTCCAGCGCGGGGATCTCAT
GCTGGAGTTCTTCGCCCACCCTAGGGGGAGGCTAACTGAAACACGGAAGGAGACAATACCGGAAGGAACC
CGCGCTATGACGGCAATAAAAAGACAGAATAAAACGCACGGTGTTGGGTCGTTTGTTCATAAACGCGGGG
TTCGGTCCCAGGGCTGGCACTCTGTCGATACCCCACCGAGACCCCATTGGGGCCAATACGCCCGCGTTTC
TTCCTTTTCCCCACCCCACCCCCCAAGTTCGGGTGAAGGCCCAGGGCTCGCAGCCAACGTCGGGGCGGCA
GGCCCTGCCATAGCCTCAGGTTACTCATATATACTTTAGATTGATTTAAAACTTCATTTTTAATTTAAAA
GGATCTAGGTGAAGATCCTTTTTGATAATCTCATGACCAAAATCCCTTAACGTGAGTTTTCGTTCCACTG
AGCGTCAGACCCCGTAGAAAAGATCAAAGGATCTTCTTGAGATCCTTTTTTTCTGCGCGTAATCTGCTGC
TTGCAAACAAAAAAACCACCGCTACCAGCGGTGGTTTGTTTGCCGGATCAAGAGCTACCAACTCTTTTTC
CGAAGGTAACTGGCTTCAGCAGAGCGCAGATACCAAATACTGTCCTTCTAGTGTAGCCGTAGTTAGGCCA
CCACTTCAAGAACTCTGTAGCACCGCCTACATACCTCGCTCTGCTAATCCTGTTACCAGTGGCTGCTGCC
AGTGGCGATAAGTCGTGTCTTACCGGGTTGGACTCAAGACGATAGTTACCGGATAAGGCGCAGCGGTCGG
GCTGAACGGGGGGTTCGTGCACACAGCCCAGCTTGGAGCGAACGACCTACACCGAACTGAGATACCTACA
GCGTGAGCTATGAGAAAGCGCCACGCTTCCCGAAGGGAGAAAGGCGGACAGGTATCCGGTAAGCGGCAGG
GTCGGAACAGGAGAGCGCACGAGGGAGCTTCCAGGGGGAAACGCCTGGTATCTTTATAGTCCTGTCGGGT
TTCGCCACCTCTGACTTGAGCGTCGATTTTTGTGATGCTCGTCAGGGGGGCGGAGCCTATGGAAAAACGC
CAGCAACGCGGCCTTTTTACGGTTCCTGGCCTTTTGCTGGCCTTTTGCTCACATGTTCTTTCCTGCGTTA
TCCCCTGATTCTGTGGATAACCGTATTACCGCCATGCAT
