Features (pLannotate 1.2.2; 16 found; start..end, strand, type, name):
      1..304     +  enhancer       CMV enhancer: human cytomegalovirus immediate early enhancer
    305..508     +  promoter       CMV promoter: human cytomegalovirus (CMV) immediate early promoter
    531..554     +  misc_feature   MCS (fragment): multiple cloning site
    561..935     +  CDS            Y-FAST: small protein tag, derived from photoactive yellow protein, that allows in vivo fluorescent labeling by addition of a cell-permeant fluorogen (Plamont et al., 2016)
    945..971     +  CDS            Myc (fragment): Myc (human c-Myc proto-oncogene) epitope tag
    993..1076    +  CDS            large T antigen (fragment): large T antigen from SV40 (simian virus 40)
   1099..1220    +  polyA_signal   SV40 poly(A) signal: SV40 polyadenylation signal
   1254..1682    -  rep_origin     f1 ori (sequence partly withheld): f1 bacteriophage origin of replication; arrow indicates direction of (+) strand synthesis
   1709..1813    +  promoter       AmpR promoter: bla
   1815..2172    +  promoter       SV40 promoter: SV40 enhancer and early promoter
   2207..3001    +  CDS            NeoR/KanR: aminoglycoside phosphotransferase from Tn5; aph(3')-II (or nptII); confers resistance to neomycin, kanamycin, and G418 (Geneticin®)
   3022..3174    +  CDS            ble (fragment): BLE_KLEPN - Experimental evidence at protein level: Swiss-Prot protein existence level 1. Binding protein with a strong affinity to the bleomycin family of antibiotics. Binds to CL990; an antimitotic-antibiotic compound. From Klebsiella pneumoniae.
   3233..3280    +  polyA_signal   HSV TK poly(A) signal: herpes simplex virus thymidine kinase polyadenylation signal (Cole and Stacy, 1985)
   3371..3387    -  polyA_signal   bGH poly(A) signal (fragment): bovine growth hormone polyadenylation signal
   3609..4197    +  rep_origin     ori: high-copy-number ColE1/pMB1/pBR322/pUC origin of replication
   4312..4371    +  enhancer       CMV enhancer (fragment): human cytomegalovirus immediate early enhancer
>Addgene plasmid #160353 | pAG364-greenFAST | addgene full sequence | sequence record 315207 | Addgene NGS Result
CGTTACATAACTTACGGTAAATGGCCCGCCTGGCTGACCGCCCAACGACCCCCGCCCATTGACGTCAATA
ATGACGTATGTTCCCATAGTAACGCCAATAGGGACTTTCCATTGACGTCAATGGGTGGAGTATTTACGGT
AAACTGCCCACTTGGCAGTACATCAAGTGTATCATATGCCAAGTACGCCCCCTATTGACGTCAATGACGG
TAAATGGCCCGCCTGGCATTATGCCCAGTACATGACCTTATGGGACTTTCCTACTTGGCAGTACATCTAC
GTATTAGTCATCGCTATTACCATGGTGATGCGGTTTTGGCAGTACATCAATGGGCGTGGATAGCGGTTTG
ACTCACGGGGATTTCCAAGTCTCCACCCCATTGACGTCAATGGGAGTTTGTTTTGGCACCAAAATCAACG
GGACTTTCCAAAATGTCGTAACAACTCCGCCCCATTGACGCAAATGGGCGGTAGGCGTGTACGGTGGGAG
GTCTATATAAGCAGAGCTGGTTTAGTGAACCGTCAGATCCGCTAGCGCTACCGGACTCAGATCTGCCACC
ATGGAGCATGTTGCCTTTGGCAGTGAGGACATCGAGAACACTCTGGCCAAAATGGACGACGAACAACTGG
ATGGGTTGGCCTTTGGCGCAATTCAGCTCGATGGTGACGGGAATATCCTGCAGTACAATGCTGCTGAAGG
AGACATCACAGGCAGAGATCCCAAACAGGTGATTGGGAAGAACTTCTTCAAGGATGTTGCAACTGGAACG
GATTCTCCCGAGTTTTACCGCAAATTCAAGGAAGGCGTAGCGTCAGGGAATCTGAACACCATGTTCGAAT
GGATGATACCGACAAGCAGGGGACCAACCAAGGTCAAGGTGCACATGAAGAAAGCCCTTTCCGGTGACAG
CTATTGGGTCTTTGTGAAACGGGTGGGATCCGAACAAAAGCTTATTTCTGAAGAGGACTTGTAATAGGCG
GCCGCGACTCTAGATCATAATCAGCCATACCACATTTGTAGAGGTTTTACTTGCTTTAAAAAACCTCCCA
CACCTCCCCCTGAACCTGAAACATAAAATGAATGCAATTGTTGTTGTTAACTTGTTTATTGCAGCTTATA
ATGGTTACAAATAAAGCAATAGCATCACAAATTTCACAAATAAAGCATTTTTTTCACTGCATTCTAGTTG
TGGTTTGTCCAAACTCATCAATGTATCTTAAGGCGTAAATTGTAAGCGTTAATATTTTGTTAAAATTCGC
GTTAAATTTTTGTTAAATCAGCTCATTTTTTAACCAATAGGCCGAAATCGGCAAAATCCCTTATAAATCA
AAAGAATAGACCGAGATAGGGT
[37 nt withheld, positions 1353-1389]
AAAGAACGTGGACTCCAACGTCAAAGG
[49 nt withheld, positions 1417-1465]
T
[91 nt withheld, positions 1467-1557]
G
[124 nt withheld, positions 1559-1682]
CAGGTGGCACTTTTCGGGGAAATGTGCGCGGAACCCCTATTTGTTTATTTTTCTAAATACATTCAAATAT
GTATCCGCTCATGAGACAATAACCCTGATAAATGCTTCAATAATATTGAAAAAGGAAGAGTCCTGAGGCG
GAAAGAACCAGCTGTGGAATGTGTGTCAGTTAGGGTGTGGAAAGTCCCCAGGCTCCCCAGCAGGCAGAAG
TATGCAAAGCATGCATCTCAATTAGTCAGCAACCAGGTGTGGAAAGTCCCCAGGCTCCCCAGCAGGCAGA
AGTATGCAAAGCATGCATCTCAATTAGTCAGCAACCATAGTCCCGCCCCTAACTCCGCCCATCCCGCCCC
TAACTCCGCCCAGTTCCGCCCATTCTCCGCCCCATGGCTGACTAATTTTTTTTATTTATGCAGAGGCCGA
GGCCGCCTCGGCCTCTGAGCTATTCCAGAAGTAGTGAGGAGGCTTTTTTGGAGGCCTAGGCTTTTGCAAA
GATCGATCAAGAGACAGGATGAGGATCGTTTCGCATGATTGAACAAGATGGATTGCACGCAGGTTCTCCG
GCCGCTTGGGTGGAGAGGCTATTCGGCTATGACTGGGCACAACAGACAATCGGCTGCTCTGATGCCGCCG
TGTTCCGGCTGTCAGCGCAGGGGCGCCCGGTTCTTTTTGTCAAGACCGACCTGTCCGGTGCCCTGAATGA
ACTGCAAGACGAGGCAGCGCGGCTATCGTGGCTGGCCACGACGGGCGTTCCTTGCGCAGCTGTGCTCGAC
GTTGTCACTGAAGCGGGAAGGGACTGGCTGCTATTGGGCGAAGTGCCGGGGCAGGATCTCCTGTCATCTC
ACCTTGCTCCTGCCGAGAAAGTATCCATCATGGCTGATGCAATGCGGCGGCTGCATACGCTTGATCCGGC
TACCTGCCCATTCGACCACCAAGCGAAACATCGCATCGAGCGAGCACGTACTCGGATGGAAGCCGGTCTT
GTCGATCAGGATGATCTGGACGAAGAGCATCAGGGGCTCGCGCCAGCCGAACTGTTCGCCAGGCTCAAGG
CGAGCATGCCCGACGGCGAGGATCTCGTCGTGACCCATGGCGATGCCTGCTTGCCGAATATCATGGTGGA
AAATGGCCGCTTTTCTGGATTCATCGACTGTGGCCGGCTGGGTGTGGCGGACCGCTATCAGGACATAGCG
TTGGCTACCCGTGATATTGCTGAAGAGCTTGGCGGCGAATGGGCTGACCGCTTCCTCGTGCTTTACGGTA
TCGCCGCTCCCGATTCGCAGCGCATCGCCTTCTATCGCCTTCTTGACGAGTTCTTCTGAGCGGGACTCTG
GGGTTCGAAATGACCGACCAAGCGACGCCCAACCTGCCATCACGAGATTTCGATTCCACCGCCGCCTTCT
ATGAAAGGTTGGGCTTCGGAATCGTTTTCCGGGACGCCGGCTGGATGATCCTCCAGCGCGGGGATCTCAT
GCTGGAGTTCTTCGCCCACCCTAGGGGGAGGCTAACTGAAACACGGAAGGAGACAATACCGGAAGGAACC
CGCGCTATGACGGCAATAAAAAGACAGAATAAAACGCACGGTGTTGGGTCGTTTGTTCATAAACGCGGGG
TTCGGTCCCAGGGCTGGCACTCTGTCGATACCCCACCGAGACCCCATTGGGGCCAATACGCCCGCGTTTC
TTCCTTTTCCCCACCCCACCCCCCAAGTTCGGGTGAAGGCCCAGGGCTCGCAGCCAACGTCGGGGCGGCA
GGCCCTGCCATAGCCTCAGGTTACTCATATATACTTTAGATTGATTTAAAACTTCATTTTTAATTTAAAA
GGATCTAGGTGAAGATCCTTTTTGATAATCTCATGACCAAAATCCCTTAACGTGAGTTTTCGTTCCACTG
AGCGTCAGACCCCGTAGAAAAGATCAAAGGATCTTCTTGAGATCCTTTTTTTCTGCGCGTAATCTGCTGC
TTGCAAACAAAAAAACCACCGCTACCAGCGGTGGTTTGTTTGCCGGATCAAGAGCTACCAACTCTTTTTC
CGAAGGTAACTGGCTTCAGCAGAGCGCAGATACCAAATACTGTTCTTCTAGTGTAGCCGTAGTTAGGCCA
CCACTTCAAGAACTCTGTAGCACCGCCTACATACCTCGCTCTGCTAATCCTGTTACCAGTGGCTGCTGCC
AGTGGCGATAAGTCGTGTCTTACCGGGTTGGACTCAAGACGATAGTTACCGGATAAGGCGCAGCGGTCGG
GCTGAACGGGGGGTTCGTGCACACAGCCCAGCTTGGAGCGAACGACCTACACCGAACTGAGATACCTACA
GCGTGAGCTATGAGAAAGCGCCACGCTTCCCGAAGGGAGAAAGGCGGACAGGTATCCGGTAAGCGGCAGG
GTCGGAACAGGAGAGCGCACGAGGGAGCTTCCAGGGGGAAACGCCTGGTATCTTTATAGTCCTGTCGGGT
TTCGCCACCTCTGACTTGAGCGTCGATTTTTGTGATGCTCGTCAGGGGGGCGGAGCCTATGGAAAAACGC
CAGCAACGCGGCCTTTTTACGGTTCCTGGCCTTTTGCTGGCCTTTTGCTCACATGTTCTTTCCTGCGTTA
TCCCCTGATTCTGTGGATAACCGTATTACCGCCATGCATTAGTTATTAATAGTAATCAATTACGGGGTCA
TTAGTTCATAGCCCATATATGGAGTTCCG
