>Addgene plasmid #160353 | pAG364-greenFAST | depositor partial sequence | sequence record 310494 | greenFAST
ATGGAGCATGTTGCCTTTGGCAGTGAGGACATCGAGAACACTCTGGCCAAAATGGACGACGAACAACTGG
ATGGGTTGGCCTTTGGCGCAATTCAGCTCGATGGTGACGGGAATATCCTGCAGTACAATGCTGCTGAAGG
AGACATCACAGGCAGAGATCCCAAACAGGTGATTGGGAAGAACTTCTTCAAGGATGTTGCAACTGGAACG
GATTCTCCCGAGTTTTACCGCAAATTCAAGGAAGGCGTAGCGTCAGGGAATCTGAACACCATGTTCGAAT
GGATGATACCGACAAGCAGGGGACCAACCAAGGTCAAGGTGCACATGAAGAAAGCCCTTTCCGGTGACAG
CTATTGGGTCTTTGTGAAACGGGTG
